Addgene plasmid #29113: pEMS1225
Purpose: Expression of the reporter gene under the control of the MiniPromoter in this plasmid has not been tested
Depositing lab: Elizabeth Simpson. Depositing organization: University of British Columbia. Publication: A regulatory toolbox of MiniPromoters to drive selective expression in the brain. Portales-Casamar E, Swanson DJ, Liu L, de Leeuw CN, Banks KG, Ho Sui SJ, Fulton DL, Ali J, Amirabbasi M, Arenillas DJ, Babyak N, Black SF, Bonaguro RJ, Brauer E, Candido TR, Castellarin M, Chen J, Chen Y, Cheng JC, Chopra V, Docking TR, Dreolini L, D'Souza CA, Flynn EK, Glenn R, Hatakka K, Hearty TG, Imanian B, Jiang S, Khorasan-zadeh S, Komljenovic I, Laprise S, Liao NY, Lim JS, Lithwick S, Liu F, Liu J, Lu M, McConechy M, McLeod AJ, Milisavljevic M, Mis J, O'Connor K, Palma B, Palmquist DL, Schmouth JF, Swanson MI, Tam B, Ticoll A, Turner JL, Varhol R, Vermeulen J, Watkins RF, Wilson G, Wong BK, Wong SH, Wong TY, Yang GS, Ypsilanti AR, Jones SJ, Holt RA, Goldowitz D, Wasserman WW, Simpson EM. Proc Natl Acad Sci U S A. 2010 Sep 21. 107(38):16589-94. 10.1073/pnas.1009158107 PubMed 20807748.
Backbone
  Vector backbone: pEMS1307
  Backbone size w/o insert (bp): 16482
  Vector type: Pleiades Promoter Project [sic, Pleaides Plieades]
Growth in bacteria
  Bacterial resistance: Ampicillin, 100 μg/mL
  Growth temperature: 37°C
  Growth strain: DH5alpha
  Growth instructions: DH10B
  Copy number: High Copy
Gene/Insert
  Gene/Insert name: Ple243 (alt names: VIM; vimentin)
  Species: H. sapiens (human)
  Insert size (bp): 3929
  Entrez Gene: VIM
  Tag / fusion protein: EGFP-NLS (C terminal on backbone)
  Cloning method: Restriction Enzyme; 5′ cloning site FseI (unknown if destroyed); 3′ cloning site AscI (unknown if destroyed)
  Sequencing primers: 5′ Unknown
Terms and licenses: Academic/Nonprofit Terms; Industry Terms: Not Available to Industry
How to cite: pEMS1225 was a gift from Elizabeth Simpson (Addgene plasmid # 29113 ; http://n2t.net/addgene:29113 ; RRID:Addgene_29113)
