[The description below was written by a language model from this plasmid's Addgene catalogue record.]
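Description:
pEMS1225 is a plasmid from the Pleiades Promoter Project, a resource of compact human regulatory "MiniPromoters" designed to drive selective expression in defined brain regions and cell types. It is built on the large pEMS1307 backbone (about 16.5 kb without insert) and is maintained in E. coli as a high-copy plasmid under ampicillin selection. The record gives no feature table, so the origin of replication and the other elements that make up this sizeable backbone are not stated.

The insert is Ple243, a roughly 3.9 kb MiniPromoter assembled from human regulatory sequence of the VIM (vimentin) gene, cloned by restriction digestion between FseI and AscI sites. It is a promoter element rather than a coding sequence: the vimentin protein itself is not expressed. Ple243 sits upstream of a reporter carried by the backbone, EGFP fused to a nuclear localisation signal. Any transcriptional activity of the MiniPromoter would therefore be read out as green fluorescence concentrated in cell nuclei, which makes it easier to identify and count individual expressing cells in tissue.

The construct is intended for testing whether this VIM-derived element reproduces a restricted expression pattern. The catalogue entry explicitly notes, however, that reporter expression under the control of this MiniPromoter has not been tested in this plasmid, so its activity and specificity remain uncharacterised. The record does not state the delivery route or how the cassette is meant to be introduced into cells or animals. Distribution is limited to academic and nonprofit users.
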