>Addgene plasmid #29113 | pEMS1225 | addgene partial sequence | sequence record 37897 | EGFP-N 5'-CGTCGCCGTCCAGCTCGACCAG-3'
CTCCCGGAGAAGAGGCGAACGAGGGCGCGGTGGGTGTGGGTGGTGNGAGCGCGGCTGCGTCTCTGGCGCG
GGGACCTCGGAGCGAGAGTGGCAGAGGACTGGACCCCGCCGAGGGCGCTGTTTTTATAACCCCGTTAGGA
AAGAGGGTCCCCTCCCACTGCCATCCCAGCCGCGGAGCGCGCCAGCCAATAGGGACCTAGCGAGAAGCGG
GGAGGGTGGGCGGNTGGGGTGGGGGCGCCCTCNAGCCTTCCTGCTCCGGGGCCTGGGACTGGGCATGGTC
CCGTTACTTCAGCGCTGGGCTGGGACTTTTGGGGGCTTTCCGGATGATANTCTGAGCTGGGCTCACCCTG
GGGTGCTGAAAAAGGCNGGGTCGCGCGNTGAGGGGGGGGTCCGCCTGGNACTGAACCAGAGGGGTCCGGT
GGCACCACGCCAAAGGGGCGTGGGAGGAGGTGCGCGGCG
