>Addgene plasmid #29113 | pEMS1225 | addgene partial sequence | sequence record 39280 | pEMS1307-Fwd 5'-ccgcacgtctaagaaaccat-3'
AAATAGGCGTATCACGAGGCCCTTTCGTCTTCAAGAATTAATTCCGATCATATTCAATAACCCTTAATGA
ATTCGAGCTCCTAGGCCGGCCCCCTTAAACATCACAATTCCTTAAATCATCTCCGCGTCAGGCTCCCTTT
ACCATCCACTTGATCTACCTCAAGCAGACCTCAAATCAGCCTCATTCTCCACCCCTAAAATACAGCTACA
AGCATGTCTTTCTCCTAGTTGAAATTCACAATGCATTCCCTCTGCCCACCACATTAATTATCAACTCCTC
TTCCTGGCATTTACTCATCCAACGCATGGCCCCAAGTTAACTTTCAGTTCCCTTTCTCCCCTACAAATAC
TCCATAATCCAGCAACCCTGGGATTATTCCTGTTCCCTAAATGTCCTCAGCACTCTGCCACCCACCCAGT
TTTTGCTTATACTGTTTGGTCAGCACTAGAGCAACCTTTCTTTGCCATGATAAGCTGTAGAAATTGTACT
CATTCTTCAAATACTATCTTTTCTAATGACATTTTCTGGAGTCAGAAAGGCCTCGATTCAAATTCTTGTC
CCCTTCTTCCCACCCCTGCTAGTCATACAACCACAAGAAAATTGCTAGCCTGCATCTTAGGCTCCTCATT
AGTGAAATGGATGATCAAGTCTATCTTGCAGGAGGGTGTGAGTGCATCAAGTTAAATTAAATATATACAC
AGTGTCTGTCATTCAGTTGGCATCGACATTACCTATTATACTATTTATTATTATTACCTGTATTTCCATG
GATTTTAGGTTTTGCTATGGTTTTCATGCTCTCAGTGTACCCTCCTTCTTCTTTCT
